Addgene plasmid #200505: pKLV2.2-h7SKgRNA5(SMARCA4(43))-hU6gRNA5(SMARCA2(47))-PGKpuroBFP-W
Purpose: Lentiviral vector expressing gRNA targeting human SMARCA4 and SMARCA2
Depositing lab: Kosuke Yusa. Depositing organization: Kyoto University, Institute for Life and Medical Sciences. Publication: Canonical BAF complex regulates the oncogenic program in human T-cell acute lymphoblastic leukemia. Aoki K, Hyuga M, Tarumoto Y, Nishibuchi G, Ueda A, Ochi Y, Sugino S, Mikami T, Kobushi H, Kato I, Akahane K, Inukai T, Takaori-Kondo A, Takita J, Ogawa S, Yusa K. Blood. 2023 Nov 3:blood.2023020857. doi: 10.1182/blood.2023020857. PubMed 37922452.
Backbone
  Vector backbone: pKLV2.2-h7SKgRNA5(SapI)-hU6gRNA5(BbsI)-PGKpuroBFP-W
  Backbone manufacturer: addgene
  Backbone size w/o insert (bp): 9030
  Total vector size (bp): 9032
  Vector type: Lentiviral
  Selectable markers: Puromycin
Growth in bacteria
  Bacterial resistance: Ampicillin, 100 μg/mL
  Growth temperature: 37°C
  Growth strain: NEB Stable
  Copy number: Unknown
Gene/Insert
  Gene/Insert name: SMARCA4(43), SMARCA2(47)
  gRNA/shRNA sequence: ATCAGAACGCTGTCCAACT, TTGTCCCCCAGCTACGGAG
  Species: H. sapiens (human)
  Entrez Gene: SMARCA4 (a.k.a. BAF190, BAF190A, BRG1, CSS4, MRD16, OTSC12, RTPS2, SNF2, SNF2-beta, SNF2L4, SNF2LB, SWI2, hSNF2b); SMARCA2 (a.k.a. BAF190, BIS, BRM, NCBRS, SNF2, SNF2L2, SNF2LA, SWI2, Sth1p, hBRM, hSNF2a)
  Cloning method: Restriction Enzyme; 5′ cloning site SapI (destroyed during cloning); 3′ cloning site BbsI (destroyed during cloning)
  Sequencing primers: 5′ ATGATATTTGCTATGCTGGTTAAAT; 3′ AGATAATTAGAATTAATTTGACTG
Terms and licenses: Academic/Nonprofit Terms; Industry Terms: Not Available to Industry
How to cite: pKLV2.2-h7SKgRNA5(SMARCA4(43))-hU6gRNA5(SMARCA2(47))-PGKpuroBFP-W was a gift from Kosuke Yusa (Addgene plasmid # 200505 ; http://n2t.net/addgene:200505 ; RRID:Addgene_200505)
