[The description below was written by a language model from this plasmid's Addgene catalogue record and pLannotate feature annotations shown in this document.]
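Description:
pKLV2.2-h7SKgRNA5(SMARCA4(43))-hU6gRNA5(SMARCA2(47))-PGKpuroBFP-W is a roughly 9 kb HIV-1-based lentiviral transfer plasmid that delivers two CRISPR guide RNAs at once, one against human SMARCA4 (BRG1) and one against human SMARCA2 (BRM), the two alternative ATPase subunits of BAF (SWI/SNF) chromatin remodelling complexes. It is propagated in E. coli through a high-copy ColE1/pUC-type origin with ampicillin selection (AmpR); an f1 origin and remnants of a lacZα/lac promoter cloning region with T7 and T3 promoters are also present in the bacterial backbone.

The viral portion begins with a CMV enhancer/promoter fused to a truncated 5' LTR, which drives production of the genomic RNA in packaging cells. This is followed by the Ψ packaging signal with a gag fragment, the RRE for Rev-dependent export, and the cPPT/CTS. It ends with a truncated 3' LTR and a bGH polyadenylation signal. Within this frame sit two tandem guide cassettes. By the construct name, the SMARCA4 guide is expressed from a human 7SK promoter and the SMARCA2 guide from a human U6 promoter. The feature table annotates only the U6 promoter, but it shows two S. pyogenes tracrRNA-derived scaffold segments consistent with two cassettes. The guides were inserted at SapI and BbsI sites of the parental backbone, and both sites were destroyed in cloning. Downstream, a mouse PGK promoter drives puromycin N-acetyltransferase and TagBFP, with a WPRE to enhance expression, so transduced cells can be selected with puromycin and tracked by blue fluorescence.

No Cas9 is encoded, so the nuclease must be supplied separately. The vector is suited to simultaneous disruption of both paralogues, and the associated work concerns BAF complex function in human T-cell acute lymphoblastic leukaemia.
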