Features (pLannotate 1.2.2; 29 found; start..end, strand, type, name):
     54..482     -  rep_origin     f1 ori (sequence partly withheld): f1 bacteriophage origin of replication; arrow indicates direction of (+) strand synthesis
    487..642     -  CDS            lacZα (fragment): LacZα fragment of β-galactosidase; lacZ fragment
    650..668     +  promoter       T7 promoter: promoter for bacteriophage T7 RNA polymerase
    682..982     +  enhancer       CMV enhancer: human cytomegalovirus immediate early enhancer
    983..1182    +  promoter       CMV promoter: human cytomegalovirus (CMV) immediate early promoter
   1200..1380    +  LTR            5' LTR (truncated): truncated 5' long terminal repeat (LTR) from HIV-1
   1427..1552    +  misc_feature   HIV-1 Ψ: packaging signal of human immunodeficiency virus type 1
   1536..1874    +  CDS            HIV-1 gag (fragment): gag protein from human immunodeficiency virus 1; gag
   2051..2284    +  misc_feature   RRE: The Rev response element (RRE) of HIV-1 allows for Rev-dependent mRNA export from the nucleus to the cytoplasm.
   2661..2761    +  CDS            Rev (fragment): human immunodeficiency virus 1 (HIV-1) Rev protein; rev; enhances nuclear export of unspliced and incompletely spliced viral mRNAs
   2811..2928    +  misc_feature   cPPT/CTS: central polypurine tract and central termination sequence of HIV-1
   3267..3334    +  misc_RNA       tracrRNA (fragment): trans-activating CRISPR RNA for the Streptococcus pyogenes CRISPR/Cas9 system
   3385..3625    +  promoter       U6 promoter: RNA polymerase III promoter for human U6 snRNA
   3672..3739    +  misc_RNA       tracrRNA (fragment): trans-activating CRISPR RNA for the Streptococcus pyogenes CRISPR/Cas9 system
   3762..4261    +  promoter       PGK promoter: mouse phosphoglycerate kinase 1 promoter
   4301..4897    +  CDS            PuroR (fragment): puromycin N-acetyltransferase; pac from Streptomyces; confers resistance to puromycin
   4970..5668    +  CDS            TagBFP: TagBFP is a basic (constitutively fluorescent) blue fluorescent protein published in 2008, derived from Entacmaea quadricolor. It is reported to be a very rapidly-maturing monomer with very low acid sensitivity.
   5680..6266    +  misc_feature   WPRE: woodchuck hepatitis virus posttranscriptional regulatory element
   6260..6406    +  CDS            nef (fragment): NEF_HV1LA - Experimental evidence at protein level: Swiss-Prot protein existence level 1. Extracellular Nef protein targets CD4(+) T-lymphocytes for apoptosis by interacting with CXCR4 surface receptors. From Human immunodeficiency virus type 1 group M subtype B (isolate Lai) (HIV-1).
   6414..6592    +  LTR            5' LTR (truncated): truncated 5' long terminal repeat (LTR) from HIV-1
   6618..6729    +  polyA_signal   bGH poly(A) signal: bovine growth hormone polyadenylation signal
   6868..6886    -  promoter       T3 promoter: promoter for bacteriophage T3 RNA polymerase
   6931..6947    -  protein_bind   lac operator: The lac repressor binds to the lac operator to inhibit transcription in E. coli. This inhibition can be relieved by adding lactose or isopropyl-β-D-thiogalactopyranoside (IPTG). lac repressor encoded by lacI
   6955..6985    -  promoter       lac promoter: promoter for the E. coli lac operon
   7000..7021    -  protein_bind   CAP binding site: CAP binding activates transcription in the presence of cAMP. E. coli catabolite activator protein
   7034..7126    -  CDS            lacI (fragment): lac repressor; lacI; The lac repressor binds to the lac operator to inhibit transcription in E. coli. This inhibition can be relieved by adding lactose or isopropyl-β-D-thiogalactopyranoside (IPTG).
   7309..7897    -  rep_origin     ori: high-copy-number ColE1/pMB1/pBR322/pUC origin of replication
   8068..8928    -  CDS            AmpR: β-lactamase; bla; confers resistance to ampicillin, carbenicillin, and related antibiotics
   8929..1       -  promoter       AmpR promoter (across the origin): bla
>Addgene plasmid #200505 | pKLV2.2-h7SKgRNA5(SMARCA4(43))-hU6gRNA5(SMARCA2(47))-PGKpuroBFP-W | addgene full sequence | sequence record 418872 | Addgene NGS Result
GCACATTTCCCCGAAAAGTGCCACCTAAATTGTAAGCGTTAATATTTTGTTAAAATTCGCGTTAAATTTT
TGTTAAATCAGCTCATTTTTTAACCAATAGGCCGAAATCGGCAAAATCCCTTATAAATCAAAAGAATAGA
CCGAGATAGGGT
[37 nt withheld, positions 153-189]
AAAGAACGTGGACTCCAACGTCAAAGG
[49 nt withheld, positions 217-265]
T
[91 nt withheld, positions 267-357]
G
[124 nt withheld, positions 359-482]
CCCATTCGCCATTCAGGCTGCGCAACTGTTGGGAAGGGCGATCGGTGCGGGCCTCTTCGCTATTACGCCA
GCTGGCGAAAGGGGGATGTGCTGCAAGGCGATTAAGTTGGGTAACGCCAGGGTTTTCCCAGTCACGACGT
TGTAAAACGACGGCCAGTGAGCGCGCGTAATACGACTCACTATAGGGCGAATTGACTAGTACATAACTTA
CGGTAAATGGCCCGCCTGGCTGACCGCCCAACGACCCCCGCCCATTGACGTCAATAATGACGTATGTTCC
CATAGTAACGCCAATAGGGACTTTCCATTGACGTCAATGGGTGGAGTATTTACGGTAAACTGCCCACTTG
GCAGTACATCAAGTGTATCATATGCCAAGTACGCCCCCTATTGACGTCAATGACGGTAAATGGCCCGCCT
GGCATTATGCCCAGTACATGACCTTATGGGACTTTCCTACTTGGCAGTACATCTACGTATTAGTCATCGC
TATTACCATGGTGATGCGGTTTTGGCAGTACATCAATGGGCGTGGATAGCGGTTTGACTCACGGGGATTT
CCAAGTCTCCACCCCATTGACGTCAATGGGAGTTTGTTTTGGCACCAAAATCAACGGGACTTTCCAAAAT
GTCGTAACAACTCCGCCCCATTGACGCAAATGGGCGGTAGGCGTGTACGGTGGGAGGTCTATATAAGCAG
CGCGTTTTGCCTGTACTGGGTCTCTCTGGTTAGACCAGATCTGAGCCTGGGAGCTCTCTGGCTAACTAGG
GAACCCACTGCTTAAGCCTCAATAAAGCTTGCCTTGAGTGCTTCAAGTAGTGTGTGCCCGTCTGTTGTGT
GACTCTGGTAACTAGAGATCCCTCAGACCCTTTTAGTCAGTGTGGAAAATCTCTAGCAGTGGCGCCCGAA
CAGGGACTTGAAAGCGAAAGGGAAACCAGAGGAGCTCTCTCGACGCAGGACTCGGCTTGCTGAAGCGCGC
ACGGCAAGAGGCGAGGGGCGGCGACTGGTGAGTACGCCAAAAATTTTGACTAGCGGAGGCTAGAAGGAGA
GAGATGGGTGCGAGAGCGTCAGTATTAAGCGGGGGAGAATTAGATCGCGATGGGAAAAAATTCGGTTAAG
GCCAGGGGGAAAGAAAAAATATAAATTAAAACATATAGTATGGGCAAGCAGGGAGCTAGAACGATTCGCA
GTTAATCCTGGCCTGTTAGAAACATCAGAAGGCTGTAGACAAATACTGGGACAGCTACAACCATCCCTTC
AGACAGGATCAGAAGAACTTAGATCATTATATAATACAGTAGCAACCCTCTATTGTGTGCATCAAAGGAT
AGAGATAAAAGACACCAAGGAAGCTTTAGACAAGATAGAGGAACAGCAAAACAAAAGTAAGACCACCGCA
CAGCAAGCGGCCGGCCGCGCTGATCTTCAGACCTGGAGGAGGAGATATGAGGGACAATTGGAGAAGTGAA
TTATATAAATATAAAGTAGTAAAAATTGAACCATTAGGAGTAGCACCCACCAAGGCAAAGAGAAGAGTGG
TGCAGAGAGAAAAAAGAGCAGTGGGAATAGGAGCTTTGTTCCTTGGGTTCTTGGGAGCAGCAGGAAGCAC
TATGGGCGCAGCGTCAATGACGCTGACGGTACAGGCCAGACAATTATTGTCTGGTATAGTGCAGCAGCAG
AACAATTTGCTGAGGGCTATTGAGGCGCAACAGCATCTGTTGCAACTCACAGTCTGGGGCATCAAGCAGC
TCCAGGCAAGAATCCTGGCTGTGGAAAGATACCTAAAGGATCAACAGCTCCTGGGGATTTGGGGTTGCTC
TGGAAAACTCATTTGCACCACTGCTGTGCCTTGGAATGCTAGTTGGAGTAATAAATCTCTGGAACAGATT
TGGAATCACACGACCTGGATGGAGTGGGACAGAGAAATTAACAATTACACAAGCTTAATACACTCCTTAA
TTGAAGAATCGCAAAACCAGCAAGAAAAGAATGAACAAGAATTATTGGAATTAGATAAATGGGCAAGTTT
GTGGAATTGGTTTAACATAACAAATTGGCTGTGGTATATAAAATTATTCATAATGATAGTAGGAGGCTTG
GTAGGTTTAAGAATAGTTTTTGCTGTACTTTCTATAGTGAATAGAGTTAGGCAGGGATATTCACCATTAT
CGTTTCAGACCCACCTCCCAACCCCGAGGGGACCCGACAGGCCCGAAGGAATAGAAGAAGAAGGTGGAGA
GAGAGACAGAGACAGATCCATTCGATTAGTGAACGGATCGGCACTGCGTGCGCCAATTCTGCAGACAAAT
GGCAGTATTCATCCACAATTTTAAAAGAAAAGGGGGGATTGGGGGGTACAGTGCAGGGGAAAGAATAGTA
GACATAATAGCAACAGACATACAAACTAAAGAATTACAAAAACAAATTACAAAAATTCAAAATTTTCGGG
TTTATTACAGGGACAGCAGAGATCCAGTTTGGTTAGTACCGGGCCCTACGCGTCTGCAGTATTTAGCATG
CCCCACCCATCTGCAAGGCATTCTGGATAGTGTCAAAACAGCCGGAAATCAAGTCCGTTTATCTCAAACT
TTAGCATTTTGGGAATAAATGATATTTGCTATGCTGGTTAAATTAGATTTTAGTTAAATTTCCTGCTGAA
GCTCTAGTACGATAAGCAACTTGACCTAAGTGTAAAGTTGAGACTTCCTTCAGGTTTATATAGCTTGTGC
GCCGCTTGGGTACCTCGATCAGAACGCTGTCCAACTGTTTAAGAGCTATGCTGGAAACAGCATAGCAAGT
TTAAATAAGGCTAGTCCGTTATCAACTTGAAAAAGTGGCACCGAGTCGGTGCTTTTTTTAGCCGAACTGT
TTCACACTCACGCGTCCAAGGTCGGGCAGGAAGAGGGCCTATTTCCCATGATTCCTTCATATTTGCATAT
ACGATACAAGGCTGTTAGAGAGATAATTAGAATTAATTTGACTGTAAACACAAAGATATTAGTACAAAAT
ACGTGACGTAGAAAGTAATAATTTCTTGGGTAGTTTGCAGTTTTAAAATTATGTTTTAAAATGGACTATC
ATATGCTTACCGTAACTTGAAAGTATTTCGATTTCTTGGCTTTATATATCTTGTGGAAAGGACGAAACAC
CGTTGTCCCCCAGCTACGGAGGTTTAAGAGCTATGCTGGAAACAGCATAGCAAGTTTAAATAAGGCTAGT
CCGTTATCAACTTGAAAAAGTGGCACCGAGTCGGTGCTTTTTTTGGATCCAATTCTACCGGGTAGGGGAG
GCGCTTTTCCCAAGGCAGTCTGGAGCATGCGCTTTAGCAGCCCCGCTGGGCACTTGGCGCTACACAAGTG
GCCTCTGGCCTCGCACACATTCCACATCCACCGGTAGGCGCCAACCGGCTCCGTTCTTTGGTGGCCCCTT
CGCGCCACCTTCTACTCCTCCCCTAGTCAGGAAGTTCCCCCCCGCCCCGCAGCTCGCGTCGTGCAGGACG
TGACAAATGGAAGTAGCACGTCTCACTAGTCTCGTGCAGATGGACAGCACCGCTGAGCAATGGAAGCGGG
TAGGCCTTTGGGGCAGCGGCCAATAGCAGCTTTGCTCCTTCGCTTTCTGGGCTCAGAGGCTGGGAAGGGG
TGGGTCCGGGGGCGGGCTCAGGGGCGGGCTCAGGGGCGGGGCGGGCGCCCGAAGGTCCTCCGGAGGCCCG
GCATTCTGCACGCTTCAAAAGCGCACGTCTGCCGCGCTGTTCTCCTCTTCCTCATCTCCGGGCCTTTCGA
CCTGCATCCATCTAGATCTCGAGCAGCTGAAGCTTACCATGACCGAGTACAAGCCCACGGTGCGCCTCGC
CACCCGCGACGACGTCCCCAGGGCCGTACGCACCCTCGCCGCCGCGTTCGCCGACTACCCCGCCACGCGC
CACACCGTCGATCCGGACCGCCACATCGAGCGGGTCACCGAGCTGCAAGAACTCTTCCTCACGCGCGTCG
GGCTCGACATCGGCAAGGTGTGGGTCGCGGACGACGGCGCCGCGGTGGCGGTCTGGACCACGCCGGAGAG
CGTCGAAGCGGGGGCGGTGTTCGCCGAGATCGGCCCGCGCATGGCCGAGTTGAGCGGTTCCCGGCTGGCC
GCGCAGCAACAGATGGAAGGCCTCCTGGCGCCGCACCGGCCCAAGGAGCCCGCGTGGTTCCTGGCCACCG
TCGGCGTCTCGCCCGACCACCAGGGCAAGGGTCTGGGCAGCGCCGTCGTGCTCCCCGGAGTGGAGGCGGC
CGAGCGCGCCGGGGTGCCCGCCTTCCTGGAGACCTCCGCGCCCCGCAACCTCCCCTTCTACGAGCGGCTC
GGCTTCACCGTCACCGCCGACGTCGAGGTGCCCGAAGGACCGCGCACCTGGTGCATGACCCGCAAGCCCG
GTGCCGGCGGCGGGTCCGGAGGAGAGGGCAGAGGAAGTCTCCTAACATGCGGTGACGTGGAGGAGAATCC
TGGCCCAATGAGCGAGCTGATTAAGGAGAACATGCACATGAAGCTGTACATGGAGGGCACCGTGGACAAC
CATCACTTCAAGTGCACATCCGAGGGCGAAGGCAAGCCCTACGAGGGCACCCAGACCATGAGAATCAAGG
TGGTCGAGGGCGGCCCTCTCCCCTTCGCCTTCGACATCCTGGCTACTAGCTTCCTCTACGGCAGCAAGAC
CTTCATCAACCACACCCAGGGCATCCCCGACTTCTTCAAGCAGTCCTTCCCTGAGGGCTTCACATGGGAG
AGAGTCACCACATACGAGGACGGGGGCGTGCTGACCGCTACCCAGGACACCAGCCTCCAGGACGGCTGCC
TCATCTACAACGTCAAGATCAGAGGGGTGAACTTCACATCCAACGGCCCTGTGATGCAGAAGAAAACACT
CGGCTGGGAGGCCTTCACCGAGACGCTGTACCCCGCTGACGGCGGCCTGGAAGGCAGAAACGACATGGCC
CTGAAGCTCGTGGGCGGGAGCCATCTGATCGCAAACATCAAGACCACATATAGATCCAAGAAACCCGCTA
AGAACCTCAAGATGCCTGGCGTCTACTATGTGGACTACAGACTGGAAAGAATCAAGGAGGCCAACAACGA
GACCTACGTCGAGCAGCACGAGGTGGCAGTGGCCAGATACTGCGACCTCCCTAGCAAACTGGGGCACAAG
CTTAATTGAGCGGCCGCTCAACCTCTGGATTACAAAATTTGTGAAAGATTGACTGGTATTCTTAACTATG
TTGCTCCTTTTACGCTATGTGGATACGCTGCTTTAATGCCTTTGTATCATGCTATTGCTTCCCGTATGGC
TTTCATTTTCTCCTCCTTGTATAAATCCTGGTTGCTGTCTCTTTATGAGGAGTTGTGGCCCGTTGTCAGG
CAACGTGGCGTGGTGTGCACTGTGTTTGCTGACGCAACCCCCACTGGTTGGGGCATTGCCACCACCTGTC
AGCTCCTTTCCGGGACTTTCGCTTTCCCCCTCCCTATTGCCACGGCGGAACTCATCGCCGCCTGCCTTGC
CCGCTGCTGGACAGGGGCTCGGCTGTTGGGCACTGACAATTCCGTGGTGTTGTCGGGGAAATCATCGTCC
TTTCCTTGGCTGCTCGCCTGTGTTGCCACCTGGATTCTGCGCGGGACGTCCTTCTGCTACGTCCCTTCGG
CCCTCAATCCAGCGGACCTTCCTTCCCGCGGCCTGCTGCCGGCTCTGCGGCCTCTTCCGCGTCTACGCCT
TCGCCCTCAGACGAGTCGGATCTCCCTTTGGGCCGCCTCCCCGCAGGTACCTTTAAGACCAATGACTTAC
AAGGCAGCTGTAGATCTTAGCCACTTTTTAAAAGAAAAGGGGGGACTGGAAGGGCTAATTCACTCCCAAA
GAAGTCAAGATCTGCTTTTTGCCTGTACTGGGTCTCTCTGGTTAGACCAGAGTCTCTCTGGTTAGACCAG
ATCTGAGCCTGGGAGCTCTCTGGCTAACTAGGGAACCCACTGCTTAAGCCTCAATAAAGCTTGCCTTGAG
TGCTTCAAGTAGTGTGTGCCCGTCTGTTGTGTGACTCTGGTAACTAGAGATCCCTCAGACCCTTTTAGTC
AGTGTGGAAAATCTCTAGCAGTTTAAACCCGCTGATCAGCCTCGACTGTGCCTTCTAGTTGCCAGCCATC
TGTTGTTTGCCCCTCCCCCGTGCCTTCCTTGACCCTGGAAGGTGCCACTCCCACTGTCCTTTCCTAATAA
AATGAGGAAATTGCATCGCATTGTCTGAGTAGGTGTCATTCTATTCTGGGGGGTGGGGTGGGGCAGGACA
GCAAGGGGGAGGATTGGGAAGTCAATAGCAGGCATGCTGGGGATGCGGTGGGCTCTATGGGCGGCCGTTA
ATTAAGCTTTTGTTCCCTTTAGTGAGGGTTAATTGCGCGCTTGGCGTAATCATGGTCATAGCTGTTTCCT
GTGTGAAATTGTTATCCGCTCACAATTCCACACAACATACGAGCCGGGAGCATAAAGTGTAAAGCCTGGG
GTGCCTAATGAGTGAGCTAACTCACATTAATTGCGTTGCGCTCACTGCCCGCTTTCCAGTCGGGAAACCT
GTCGTGCCAGCTGCATTAATGAATCGGCCAACGCGCGGGGAGAGGCGGTTTGCGTATTGGGCGCTGTTCC
GCTTCCTCGCTCACTGACTCGCTGCGCTCGGTCGTTCGGCTGCGGCGAGCGGTATCAGCTCACTCAAAGG
CGGTAATACGGTTATCCACAGAATCAGGGGATAACGCAGGAAAGAACATGTGAGCAAAAGGCCAGCAAAA
GGCCAGGAACCGTAAAAAGGCCGCGTTGCTGGCGTTTTTCCATAGGCTCCGCCCCCCTGACGAGCATCAC
AAAAATCGACGCTCAAGTCAGAGGTGGCGAAACCCGACAGGACTATAAAGATACCAGGCGTTTCCCCCTG
GAAGCTCCCTCGTGCGCTCTCCTGTTCCGACCCTGCCGCTTACCGGATACCTGTCCGCCTTTCTCCCTTC
GGGAAGCGTGGCGCTTTCTCATAGCTCACGCTGTAGGTATCTCAGTTCGGTGTAGGTCGTTCGCTCCAAG
CTGGGCTGTGTGCACGAACCCCCCGTTCAGCCCGACCGCTGCGCCTTATCCGGTAACTATCGTCTTGAGT
CCAACCCGGTAAGACACGACTTATCGCCACTGGCAGCAGCCACTGGTAACAGGATTAGCAGAGCGAGGTA
TGTAGGCGGTGCTACAGAGTTCTTGAAGTGGTGGCCTAACTACGGCTACACTAGAAGAACAGTATTTGGT
ATCTGCGCTCTGCTGAAGCCAGTTACCTTCGGAAAAAGAGTTGGTAGCTCTTGATCCGGCAAACAAACCA
CCGCTGGTAGCGGTGGTTTTTTTGTTTGCAAGCAGCAGATTACGCGCAGAAAAAAAGGATCTCAAGAAGA
TCCTTTGATCTTTTCTACGGGGTCTGACGCTCAGTGGAACGAAAACTCACGTTAAGGGATTTTGGTCATG
AGATTATCAAAAAGGATCTTCACCTAGATCCTTTTAAATTAAAAATGAAGTTTTAAATCAATCTAAAGTA
TATATGAGTAAACTTGGTCTGACAGTTACCAATGCTTAATCAGTGAGGCACCTATCTCAGCGATCTGTCT
ATTTCGTTCATCCATAGTTGCCTGACTCCCCGTCGTGTAGATAACTACGATACGGGAGGGCTTACCATCT
GGCCCCAGTGCTGCAATGATACCGCGAGACCCACGCTCACCGGCTCCAGATTTATCAGCAATAAACCAGC
CAGCCGGAAGGGCCGAGCGCAGAAGTGGTCCTGCAACTTTATCCGCCTCCATCCAGTCTATTAATTGTTG
CCGGGAAGCTAGAGTAAGTAGTTCGCCAGTTAATAGTTTGCGCAACGTTGTTGCCATTGCTACAGGCATC
GTGGTGTCACGCTCGTCGTTTGGTATGGCTTCATTCAGCTCCGGTTCCCAACGATCAAGGCGAGTTACAT
GATCCCCCATGTTGTGCAAAAAAGCGGTTAGCTCCTTCGGTCCTCCGATCGTTGTCAGAAGTAAGTTGGC
CGCAGTGTTATCACTCATGGTTATGGCAGCACTGCATAATTCTCTTACTGTCATGCCATCCGTAAGATGC
TTTTCTGTGACTGGTGAGTACTCAACCAAGTCATTCTGAGAATAGTGTATGCGGCGACCGAGTTGCTCTT
GCCCGGCGTCAATACGGGATAATACCGCGCCACATAGCAGAACTTTAAAAGTGCTCATCATTGGAAAACG
TTCTTCGGGGCGAAAACTCTCAAGGATCTTACCGCTGTTGAGATCCAGTTCGATGTAACCCACTCGTGCA
CCCAACTGATCTTCAGCATCTTTTACTTTCACCAGCGTTTCTGGGTGAGCAAAAACAGGAAGGCAAAATG
CCGCAAAAAAGGGAATAAGGGCGACACGGAAATGTTGAATACTCATACTCTTCCTTTTTCAATATTATTG
AAGCATTTATCAGGGTTATTGTCTCATGAGCGGATACATATTTGAATGTATTTAGAAAAATAAACAAATA
GGGGTTCCGC
